>Addgene plasmid #188811 | Portal_PhiV1 | addgene full sequence | sequence record 369861 | Addgene NGS Result
GCCTTTGAGTGAGCTGATACCGCTCGCCGCAGCCGAACGACCGAGCGCAGCGAGTCAGTGAGCGAGGAAG
CGGAAGAGCGCCTGATGCGGTATTTTCTCCTTACGCATCTGTGCGGTATTTCACACCGCATATGGTGCAC
TCTCAGTACAATCTGCTCTGATGCCGCATAGTTAAGCCAGTATACACTCCGCTATCGCTACGTGACTGGG
TCATGGCTGCGCCCCGACACCCGCCAACACCCGCTGACGCGCCCTGACGGGCTTGTCTGCTCCCGGCATC
CGCTTACAGACAAGCTGTGACCGTCTCCGGGAGCTGCATGTGTCAGAGGTTTTCACCGTCATCACCGAAA
CGCGCGAGGCAGCAGATCAATTCGCGCGCGAAGGCGAAGCGGCATGCATAATGTGCCTGTCAAATGGACG
AAGCAGGGATTCTGCAAACCCTATGCTACTCCGTCAAGCCGTCAATTGTCTGATTCGTTACCAATTATGA
CAACTTGACGGCTACATCATTCACTTTTTCTTCACAACCGGCACGGAACTCGCTCGGGCTGGCCCCGGTG
CATTTTTTAAATACCCGCGAGAAATAGAGTTGATCGTCAAAACCAACATTGCGACCGACGGTGGCGATAG
GCATCCGGGTGGTGCTCAAAAGCAGCTTCGCCTGGCTGATACGTTGGTCCTCGCGCCAGCTTAAGACGCT
AATCCCTAACTGCTGGCGGAAAAGATGTGACAGACGCGACGGCGACAAGCAAACATGCTGTGCGACGCTG
GCGATATCAAAATTGCTGTCTGCCAGGTGATCGCTGATGTACTGACAAGCCTCGCGTACCCGATTATCCA
TCGGTGGATGGAGCGACTCGTTAATCGCTTCCATGCGCCGCAGTAACAATTGCTCAAGCAGATTTATCGC
CAGCAGCTCCGAATAGCGCCCTTCCCCTTGCCCGGCGTTAATGATTTGCCCAAACAGGTCGCTGAAATGC
GGCTGGTGCGCTTCATCCGGGCGAAAGAACCCCGTATTGGCAAATATTGACGGCCAGTTAAGCCATTCAT
GCCAGTAGGCGCGCGGACGAAAGTAAACCCACTGGTGATACCATTCGCGAGCCTCCGGATGACGACCGTA
GTGATGAATCTCTCCTGGCGGGAACAGCAAAATATCACCCGGTCGGCAAACAAATTCTCGTCCCTGATTT
TTCACCACCCCCTGACCGCGAATGGTGAGATTGAGAATATAACCTTTCATTCCCAGCGGTCGGTCGATAA
AAAAATCGAGATAACCGTTGGCCTCAATCGGCGTTAAACCCGCCACCAGATGGGCATTAAACGAGTATCC
CGGCAGCAGGGGATCATTTTGCGCTTCAGCCATACTTTTCATACTCCCGCCATTCAGAGAAGAAACCAAT
TGTCCATATTGCATCAGACATTGCCGTCACTGCGTCTTTTACTGGCTCTTCTCGCTAACCAAACCGGTAA
CCCCGCTTATTAAAAGCATTCTGTAACAAAGCGGGACCAAAGCCATGACAAAAACGCGTAACAAAAGTGT
CTATAATCACGGCAGAAAAGTCCACATTGATTATTTGCACGGCGTCACACTTTGCTATGCCATAGCATTT
TTATCCATAAGATTAGCGGATCCTACCTGACGCTTTTTATCGCAACTCTCTACTGTTTCTCCATACCCGT
TTTTTGGGCTAACAGGAGGAATTAACCATGGCGAGCAGCCAGAAGCGTGAGGGCTTCGCGGAAAACGGTG
CGAAGGCGGTGTATGACGCGCTGAAAAACGATCGTAACAGCTACGAAACCCGTGCGGAAAACTGCGCGAA
GTATACCATCCCGAGCCTGTTTCCGAAAGACAGCGATAACGCGAGCACCGACTATACCACCCCGTGGCAA
GCGGTTGGTGCGCGTGGTCTGAACAACCTGGCGAGCAAGCTGATGCTGGCGCTGTTCCCGATGCAGACCT
GGATGAAGCTGACCATCAGCGAGTTTGAAGCGAAACAGCTGGTTGCGCAACCGGCGGAGCTGGCGAAAGT
GGAGGAAGGTCTGAGCATGGTTGAGCGTATCCTGATGAACTATATTGAAAGCAACAGCTACCGTGTTACC
CTGTTCGAAACCCTGAAGCAACTGGTGGTTGCGGGCAACGCGCTGCTGTATATCCCGGAGCCGGAGGGTG
CGTACAACCCGATGAAACTGTATCGTCTGAGCAGCTACGTGGTTCAGCGTGACGCGTTTGGCACCGTGCT
GCAAATTGTTACCCTGGATAAGACCGCGTATGCGGCGCTGCCGGAGGATGTGCGTAACGCGATGGATAGC
GGCCAGGAGCACAAAGGTGACGAAATGATCGATGTTTACACCCACATTTATCTGGACGAGGAAAGCGGCG
AGTACCTGAAGTATGAGGAAATCGATGGCGTGGAAGTTGACGGTACCGATGCGAGCTATCCGGTGGATGC
GTGCCCGTACATCCCGGTGCGTATGGTTCGTATTGATGGCGAAAGCTACGGTCGTAGCTATTGCGAGGAA
TACCTGGGCGACCTGCGTAGCCTGGAGAACCTGCAAGAAGCGATCGTTAAGATGAGCATGATCAGCGCGA
AAGTGATTGGCCTGGTTAACCCGGCGGGTATTACCCAAGTGCGTCGTCTGACCAAAGCGCAAACCGGCGA
CTTCGTTAGCGGTCGTCCGGAAGATATCAGCTTCCTGCAGCTGGAAAAGGCGGCGGACTTTAGCGTGGCG
AAAGCGGTTAGCGAGCAAATTGAAGGCCGTCTGAGCTACGCGTTTATGCTGAACAGCGCGGTGCAGCGTA
CCGGCGAGCGTGTTACCGCGGAGGAAATCCGTTACGTGGCGAGCGAGCTGGAAGATACCCTGGGTGGCGT
TTATAGCATTCTGAGCCAGGAGCTGCAACTGCCGATGGTGCGTGTTCTGCTGAAGCAGCTGCAAGCGACC
AACCAGATCCCGGAACTGCCGAAAGAGGCGGTGGAACCGACCATTAGCACCGGTATGGAGGCGCTGGGTC
GTGGTCAAGACCTGGATAAGCTGGAACGTTGCATTGCGGCGTGGAGCGCGCTGGCGCCGATGCAGAACGA
CCCGGATATCAACATTGCGACCATCAAACTGCGTATTGCGAACGCGATCGGCATTGATACCAGCGGTATT
CTGAAGACCCCGGAGGAAAAACAGCAAGAGATGGCGGAAGCGGCGCAAGGTACCGCGCTGGAGAACGCTG
CAGCTAGCGCAGGTGCAGGTGCTGGTGCACTTGCTACCGCAAGCCCTGAGAACATGGAAGCGGCGGCGGC
GCAGGCGGGTATGGTTCCGAACTAATGCCAGGCATCAAATTAAGCAGAAGGCCATCCTGACGGATGGCCT
TTTTGCGTTTCTACAAACTCTTTTGTTTATTTTTCTAAATACATTCAAATATGTATCCGCTCATGAGACA
ATAACCCTGATAAATGCTTCAATAATATTGAAAAAGGAAGAGTATGAGTATTCAACATTTCCGTGTCGCC
CTTATTCCCTTTTTTGCGGCATTTTGCCTTCCTGTTTTTGCTCACCCAGAAACGCTGGTGAAAGTAAAAG
ATGCTGAAGATCAGTTGGGTGCACGAGTGGGTTACATCGAACTGGATCTCAACAGCGGTAAGATCCTTGA
GAGTTTTCGCCCCGAAGAACGTTTTCCAATGATGAGCACTTTTAAAGTTCTGCTATGTGGCGCGGTATTA
TCCCGTGTTGACGCCGGGCAAGAGCAACTCGGTCGCCGCATACACTATTCTCAGAATGACTTGGTTGAGT
ACTCACCAGTCACAGAAAAGCATCTTACGGATGGCATGACAGTAAGAGAATTATGCAGTGCTGCCATAAC
CATGAGTGATAACACTGCGGCCAACTTACTTCTGACAACGATCGGAGGACCGAAGGAGCTAACCGCTTTT
TTGCACAACATGGGGGATCATGTAACTCGCCTTGATCGTTGGGAACCGGAGCTGAATGAAGCCATACCAA
ACGACGAGCGTGACACCACGATGCCTGTAGCAATGGCAACAACGTTGCGCAAACTATTAACTGGCGAACT
ACTTACTCTAGCTTCCCGGCAACAATTAATAGACTGGATGGAGGCGGATAAAGTTGCAGGACCACTTCTG
CGCTCGGCCCTTCCGGCTGGCTGGTTTATTGCTGATAAATCTGGAGCCGGTGAGCGTGGGTCTCGCGGTA
TCATTGCAGCACTGGGGCCAGATGGTAAGCCCTCCCGTATCGTAGTTATCTACACGACGGGGAGTCAGGC
AACTATGGATGAACGAAATAGACAGATCGCTGAGATAGGTGCCTCACTGATTAAGCATTGGTAACTGTCA
GACCAAGTTTACTCATATATACTTTAGATTGATTTAAAACTTCATTTTTAATTTAAAAGGATCTAGGTGA
AGATCCTTTTTGATAATCTCATGACCAAAATCCCTTAACGTGAGTTTTCGTTCCACTGAGCGTCAGACCC
CGTAGAAAAGATCAAAGGATCTTCTTGAGATCCTTTTTTTCTGCGCGTAATCTGCTGCTTGCAAACAAAA
AAACCACCGCTACCAGCGGTGGTTTGTTTGCCGGATCAAGAGCTACCAACTCTTTTTCCGAAGGTAACTG
GCTTCAGCAGAGCGCAGATACCAAATACTGTCCTTCTAGTGTAGCCGTAGTTAGGCCACCACTTCAAGAA
CTCTGTAGCACCGCCTACATACCTCGCTCTGCTAATCCTGTTACCAGTGGCTGCTGCCAGTGGCGATAAG
TCGTGTCTTACCGGGTTGGACTCAAGACGATAGTTACCGGATAAGGCGCAGCGGTCGGGCTGAACGGGGG
GTTCGTGCACACAGCCCAGCTTGGAGCGAACGACCTACACCGAACTGAGATACCTACAGCGTGAGCTATG
AGAAAGCGCCACGCTTCCCGAAGGGAGAAAGGCGGACAGGTATCCGGTAAGCGGCAGGGTCGGAACAGGA
GAGCGCACGAGGGAGCTTCCAGGGGGAAACGCCTGGTATCTTTATAGTCCTGTCGGGTTTCGCCACCTCT
GACTTGAGCGTCGATTTTTGTGATGCTCGTCAGGGGGGCGGAGCCTATGGAAAAACGCCAGCAACGCGGC
CTTTTTACGGTTCCTGGCCTTTTGCTGGCCTTTTGCTCACATGTTCTTTCCTGCGTTATCCCCTGATTCT
GTGGATAACCGTATTACC
Features (pLannotate 1.2.2; 10 found; start..end, strand, type, name):
      4..76      +  rep_origin     RSF ori (fragment): Plasmids containing the RSF 1030 origin of replication can be propagated in E. coli cells that contain additional plasmids with compatible origins.
     81..221     -  misc_feature   bom: basis of mobility region from pBR322
    323..363     -  CDS            rop (fragment): Rop protein, which maintains plasmids at low copy number; rop
    485..1363    -  CDS            araC: L-arabinose regulatory protein; araC
   1390..1674    +  promoter       araBAD promoter: araBAD; promoter of the L-arabinose operon of E. coli; the araC regulatory gene is transcribed in the opposite direction (Guzman et al., 1995)
   1717..3309    +  CDS            PORTL_BPT7: Experimental evidence at protein level: Swiss-Prot protein existence level 1. Forms the portal vertex of the capsid. This portal plays critical roles in head assembly, genome packaging, neck/tail attachment, and genome ejection. The portal protein multimerizes as a single ring-shaped homododecamer arranged around a central channel. From Escherichia phage T7 (Bacteriophage T7).
   3336..3363    +  terminator     rrnB T2 terminator: transcription terminator T2 from the E. coli rrnB gene
   3382..3473    +  promoter       AmpR promoter: bla
   3474..4334    +  CDS            AmpR: β-lactamase; bla; confers resistance to ampicillin, carbenicillin, and related antibiotics
   4505..5093    +  rep_origin     ori: high-copy-number ColE1/pMB1/pBR322/pUC origin of replication
