[The description below was written by a language model from this plasmid's Addgene catalogue record and pLannotate feature annotations shown in this document.]
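Description:
Portal_PhiV1 is a bacterial expression plasmid built on a pBAD backbone (about 3.6 kb of a 5.2 kb total) that carries the portal protein gene of phage PhiV1 as a roughly 1.6 kb insert assembled by Gibson cloning. It replicates in E. coli from a high-copy ColE1/pMB1-type origin and is selected with ampicillin through a β-lactamase gene driven by its own bla promoter. The annotation also picks up a pBR322-derived bom (basis of mobility) region, a short fragment of rop and a small fragment matching the RSF origin. These appear to be backbone remnants rather than functional units.

The portal open reading frame sits downstream of the araBAD promoter, with the araC regulator encoded divergently upstream and an rrnB T2 terminator following the coding sequence. This is the standard arabinose-inducible arrangement: AraC represses the promoter in the absence of L-arabinose and activates it when the sugar is present, giving tight, titratable control suited to potentially toxic phage proteins. The feature table labels the coding sequence by homology to the T7 portal protein, the ring-shaped dodecamer that forms the capsid vertex used for head assembly, genome packaging, tail attachment and DNA ejection. The catalogue entry identifies the source as PhiV1, so the annotation reflects similarity rather than origin. No epitope or purification tags are annotated.

The record gives the purpose simply as supplying the PhiV1 portal protein. The associated publication concerns prokaryotic innate immunity through recognition of conserved viral proteins, which suggests inducible expression of the portal in bacteria to test its recognition by defence systems, though the record does not describe specific experiments.
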