Addgene plasmid #188811: Portal_PhiV1
Purpose: Portal protein from phage PhiV1
Depositing lab: Feng Zhang. Depositing organization: Broad Institute. Publication: Prokaryotic innate immunity through pattern recognition of conserved viral proteins. Gao LA, Wilkinson ME, Strecker J, Makarova KS, Macrae RK, Koonin EV, Zhang F. Science. 2022 Aug 12;377(6607):eabm4096. doi: 10.1126/science.abm4096. Epub 2022 Aug 12. PubMed 35951700.
Backbone
  Vector backbone: pBAD
  Backbone size w/o insert (bp): 3590
  Total vector size (bp): 5198
  Vector type: Bacterial Expression
Growth in bacteria
  Bacterial resistance: Ampicillin, 100 μg/mL
  Growth temperature: 37°C
  Growth strain: DH5alpha
  Copy number: High Copy
Gene/Insert
  Gene/Insert name: Portal
  Insert size (bp): 1608
  GenBank ID: QLF85783.1
  Cloning method: Gibson Cloning
  Sequencing primers: 5′ N/A
Terms and licenses: Academic/Nonprofit Terms; Industry Terms: Not Available to Industry
How to cite: Portal_PhiV1 was a gift from Feng Zhang (Addgene plasmid # 188811 ; http://n2t.net/addgene:188811 ; RRID:Addgene_188811)
